>Addgene plasmid #53614 | pMiR-RECK-3'UTR | addgene full sequence | sequence record 304706 | Addgene NGS Result
ATGATTGAACAAGATGGATTGCACGCAGGTTCTCCGGCCGCTTGGGTGGAGAGGCTATTCGGCTATGACT
GGGCACAACAGACAATCGGCTGCTCTGATGCCGCCGTGTTCCGGCTGTCAGCGCAGGGGCGCCCGGTTCT
TTTTGTCAAGACCGACCTGTCCGGTGCCCTGAATGAACTGCAAGACGAGGCAGCGCGGCTATCGTGGCTG
GCCACGACGGGCGTTCCTTGCGCAGCTGTGCTCGACGTTGTCACTGAAGCGGGAAGGGACTGGCTGCTAT
TGGGCGAAGTGCCGGGGCAGGATCTCCTGTCATCTCACCTTGCTCCTGCCGAGAAAGTATCCATCATGGC
TGATGCAATGCGGCGGCTGCATACGCTTGATCCGGCTACCTGCCCATTCGACCACCAAGCGAAACATCGC
ATCGAGCGAGCACGTACTCGGATGGAAGCCGGTCTTGTCGATCAGGATGATCTGGACGAAGAGCATCAGG
GGCTCGCGCCAGCCGAACTGTTCGCCAGGCTCAAGGCGAGCATGCCCGACGGCGAGGATCTCGTCGTGAC
CCATGGCGATGCCTGCTTGCCGAATATCATGGTGGAAAATGGCCGCTTTTCTGGATTCATCGACTGTGGC
CGGCTGGGTATGGCGGATCGCTATCAGGACATAGCGTTGGCTACCCGTGATATTGCTGAAGAGCTTGGCG
GCGAATGGGCTGACCGCTTCCTCGTGCTTTACGGTATCGCCGCTCCCGATTCGCAGCGCATCGCCTTCTA
TCGCCTTCTTGACGAGTTCTTCTGAGCGGGACTCTGGGGTTCGATTCCGCCCCCCCCCCTAACGTTACTG
GCCGAAGCCGCTTGGAATAAGGCCGGTGTGCGTTTGTCTATATGTTATTTTCCACCATATTGCCGTCTTT
TGGCAATGTGAGGGCCCGGAAACCTGGCCCTGTCTTCTTGACGAGCATTCCTAGGGGTCTTTCCCCTCTC
GCCAAAGGAATGCAAGGTCTGTTGAATGTCGTGAAGGAAGCAGTTCCTCTGGAAGCTTCTTGAAGACAAA
CAACGTCTGTAGCGACCCTTTGCAGGCAGCGGAACCCCCCACCTGGCGACAGGTGCCTCTGCGGCCAAAA
GCCACGTGTATAAGATACACCTGCAAAGGCGGCACAACCCCAGTGCCACGTTGTGAGTTGGATAGTTGTG
GAAAGAGTCAAATGGCTCTCCTCAAGCGTATTCAACAAGGGGCTGAAGGATGCCCAGAAGGTACCCCATT
GTATGGGATCTGATCTGGGGCCTCGGTGCACATGCTTTACATGTGTTTAGTCGAGGTTAAAAAAACGTCT
AGGCCCCCCGAACCACGGGGACGTGGTTTTCCTTTGAAAAACACGATGATAATATGGCCACAACAATTGA
TGGAAGACGCCAAAAACATAAAGAAAGGCCCAGCGCCATTCTACCCACTCGAAGACGGGACCGCCGGCGA
GCAGCTGCACAAAGCCATGAAGCGCTACGCCCTGGTGCCCGGCACCATCGCCTTTACCGACGCACATATC
GAGGTGGACATTACCTACGCCGAGTACTTCGAGATGAGCGTTCGGCTGGCAGAAGCTATGAAGCGCTATG
GGCTGAATACAAACCATCGGATCGTGGTGTGCAGCGAGAATAGCTTGCAGTTCTTCATGCCCGTGTTGGG
TGCCCTGTTCATCGGTGTGGCTGTGGCCCCAGCTAACGACATCTACAACGAGCGCGAGCTGCTGAACAGC
ATGGGCATCAGCCAGCCCACCGTCGTATTCGTGAGCAAGAAAGGGCTGCAAAAGATCCTCAACGTGCAAA
AGAAGCTACCGATCATACAAAAGATCATCATCATGGATAGCAAGACCGACTACCAGGGCTTCCAAAGCAT
GTACACCTTCGTGACTTCCCATTTGCCACCCGGCTTCAACGAGTACGACTTCGTGCCCGAGAGCTTCGAC
CGGGACAAAACCATCGCCCTGATCATGAACAGTAGTGGCAGTACCGGATTGCCCAAGGGCGTAGCCCTAC
CGCACCGCACCGCTTGTGTCCGATTCAGTCATGCCCGCGACCCCATCTTCGGCAACCAGATCATCCCCGA
CACCGCTATCCTCAGCGTGGTGCCATTTCACCACGGCTTCGGCATGTTCACCACGCTGGGCTACTTGATC
TGCGGCTTTCGGGTCGTGCTCATGTACCGCTTCGAGGAGGAGCTATTCTTGCGCAGCTTGCAAGACTATA
AGATTCAATCTGCCCTGCTGGTGCCCACACTATTTAGCTTCTTCGCTAAGAGCACTCTCATCGACAAGTA
CGACCTAAGCAACTTGCACGAGATCGCCAGCGGCGGGGCGCCGCTCAGCAAGGAGGTAGGTGAGGCCGTG
GCCAAACGCTTCCACCTACCAGGCATCCGCCAGGGCTACGGCCTGACAGAAACAACCAGCGCCATTCTGA
TCACCCCCGAAGGGGACGACAAGCCTGGCGCAGTAGGCAAGGTGGTGCCCTTCTTCGAGGCTAAGGTGGT
GGACTTGGACACCGGTAAGACACTGGGTGTGAACCAGCGCGGCGAGCTGTGCGTCCGTGGCCCCATGATC
ATGAGCGGCTACGTTAACAACCCCGAGGCTACAAACGCTCTCATCGACAAGGACGGCTGGCTGCACAGCG
GCGACATCGCCTACTGGGACGAGGACGAGCACTTCTTCATCGTGGACCGGCTGAAGAGCCTGATCAAATA
CAAGGGCTACCAGGTAGCCCCAGCCGAACTGGAGAGCATCCTGCTGCAACACCCCAACATCTTCGACGCC
GGGGTCGCCGGCCTGCCCGACGACGATGCCGGCGAGCTGCCCGCCGCAGTCGTCGTGCTGGAACACGGTA
AAACCATGACCGAGAAGGAGATCGTGGACTATGTGGCCAGCCAGGTTACAACCGCCAAGAAGCTGCGCGG
TGGTGTTGTGTTCGTGGACGAGGTGCCTAAAGGACTGACCGGCAAGTTGGACGCCCGCAAGATCCGCGAG
ATTCTCATTAAGGCCAAGAAGGGCGGAAAGATCGCCGTGTAACAATTGGCAGAGCTCAGAATTCAGGACT
GCTGGTTTGTAGTTGAATATTGGCCAAGGAAAGGCACATGTCACCTCTATTCGCCACACAGTATTTTTTT
TTTTAATCCGCCAATATTAGTAGGATTTTTGTTTTGTTTTTACAAATGTTAAAATGTGTTGTTCCAAATA
CTAATGAAAACAGAATGTCTCTTCCTGGTAGACCACTGCCATATGATTTACATTTCCTCACCATAAGGGT
CCCCCACTCTAAAGCAAATTTATCGCTGGGAAATGAGATGACCACTTTTTAGAAAGATAATTCACTGTAC
TATCAGGTTCACAAACTTCATTTCAGAGTTCTTTTTGAAGTATTTAAGGTTCCCGTTGCATTTGTTTTGT
TTACAGATAATTACCTACTCTGGCTAGAAGCTAGGGGTCCCAGTGAAGAGCCACTGCCATTAAAGAATAT
GAAACATAGATAAAACATCTTTGAAATTATGTAAATTATGTAAATTATCAGGCAAATTTGCATTAAATTA
CAGAAATTTAATTCAGAACCCCAACTACTGTGTTATGCAAAAGCAAGCTGATTAAATGACACTCATATAA
TTATATGTTGTAAGCAACAGGCTCACTGGTCACGGATTTGTGTCTGTGACTTTTGTGAAAGGGAGAAGTG
ACATTGCATCAAAGCATCTTGCATTATGCAATTTTTATATTAACCAGATATATATTCATCGGTATTCATC
CAAGTTAAATGTAGAGTTTTTAAACATCAATCTTTAAACCAATTGCTGCTACTTATATAATTGCCAAAAA
GTGAAATAATGTGTAGTTCATGTAAATAATACATTATATTTCTATTTTATTATGAAGAAGGTGAATAGCC
ATATTTGTAAAATGACAATCATGTGTGTTAACCCAGTGCTTTCCATTCGTGAAAACACATTTGCTTTTTG
TGATATGCACAATGTAGATAAGTGTTCTGTCTGACTTTCTTTTTTGATATAGAAGTATAAAGAATTGTGG
TTTATATATTTAAAAGTGTCAAGCTGAGTATTAAAATGTATGCATGTTGTCTAAGAAATTGAATACTTTG
AATGTGTTTCACAGTTTGAAATAAGCTATTTGATGTAATACTTCTTGTGTGTATGCACATGAACTTAGAT
TTTACATGAAGTATTTTTTCAGTATTATATGTACCCTCTGAAATACATAGGGATATGCGTATTATACCAA
AATGTTGCTGAAAAATGGGCACTTAAAGCGGCCGCGGCATCTAGATTCGAAGAAAATGACCGACCAAGCG
ACGCCCAACCTGCCATCACGAGATTTCGATTCCACCGCCGCCTTCTATGAAAGGTTGGGCTTCGGAATCG
TTTTCCGGGACGCCGGCTGGATGATCCTCCAGCGCGGGGATCTCATGCTGGAGTTCTTCGCCCACCCTAG
GGGGAGGCTAACTGAAACACGGAAGGAGACAATACCGGAAGGAACCCGCGCTATGACGGCAATAAAAAGA
CAGAATAAAACGCACGGTGTTGGGTCGTTTGTTCATAAACGCGGGGTTCGGTCCCAGGGCTGGCACTCTG
TCGATACCCCACCGAGACCCCATTGGGGCCAATACGCCCGCGTTTCTTCCTTTTCCCCACCCCACCCCCC
AAGTTCGGGTGAAGGCCCAGGGCTCGCAGCCAACGTCGGGGCGGCAGGCCCTGCCATAGCCTCAGGTTAC
TCATATATACTTTAGATTGATTTAAAACTTCATTTTTAATTTAAAAGGATCTAGGTGAAGATCCTTTTTG
ATAATCTCATGACCAAAATCCCTTAACGTGAGTTTTCGTTCCACTGAGCGTCAGACCCCGTAGAAAAGAT
CAAAGGATCTTCTTGAGATCCTTTTTTTCTGCGCGTAATCTGCTGCTTGCAAACAAAAAAACCACCGCTA
CCAGCGGTGGTTTGTTTGCCGGATCAAGAGCTACCAACTCTTTTTCCGAAGGTAACTGGCTTCAGCAGAG
CGCAGATACCAAATACTGTTCTTCTAGTGTAGCCGTAGTTAGGCCACCACTTCAAGAACTCTGTAGCACC
GCCTACATACCTCGCTCTGCTAATCCTGTTACCAGTGGCTGCTGCCAGTGGCGATAAGTCGTGTCTTACC
GGGTTGGACTCAAGACGATAGTTACCGGATAAGGCGCAGCGGTCGGGCTGAACGGGGGGTTCGTGCACAC
AGCCCAGCTTGGAGCGAACGACCTACACCGAACTGAGATACCTACAGCGTGAGCTATGAGAAAGCGCCAC
GCTTCCCGAAGGGAGAAAGGCGGACAGGTATCCGGTAAGCGGCAGGGTCGGAACAGGAGAGCGCACGAGG
GAGCTTCCAGGGGGAAACGCCTGGTATCTTTATAGTCCTGTCGGGTTTCGCCACCTCTGACTTGAGCGTC
GATTTTTGTGATGCTCGTCAGGGGGGCGGAGCCTATGGAAAAACGCCAGCAACGCGGCCTTTTTACGGTT
CCTGGCCTTTTGCTGGCCTTTTGCTCACATGTTCTTTCCTGCGTTATCCCCTGATTCTGTGGATAACCGT
ATTACCGCCTTTGAGTGAGCTGATACCGCTCGCCGCTGGCCGCGTACCCAATTCAACAGGCATCTACTGA
GTGGACCCAACGCATGAGAGGACAGTGCCAAGCAAGCAACTCAAATGTCCCACCGGTTGGGCATGGCCAG
GTAGCCTATGCTGTGTCTGGACGTCCTCCTGCTGGTATAGTTATTTTAAAATCAGAAGGACAGGGAAGGG
AGCAGTGGTTCACGCCTGTAATCCCAGCAATTTGGGAGGCCAAGGTGGGTAGATCACCTGAGATTAGGAG
TTGGAGACCAGCCTGGCCAATATGGTGAAACCCCGTCTCTACCAAAAAAACAAAAATTAGCTGAGCCTGG
TCATGCATGCCTGGAATCCCAACAACTCGGGAGGCTGAGGCAGGAGAATCGCTTGAACCCAGGAGGCGGA
GATTGCAGTGAGCCAAGATTGTGCCACTGCACTCCAGCTTGGTTCCCAATAGACCCCGCAGGCCCTACAG
GTTGTCTTCCCAACTTGCCCCTTGCTCCATACCACCCCCCTCCACCCCATAATATTATAGAAGGACACCT
AGTCAGACAAAATGATGCAACTTAATTTTATTAGGACAAGGCTGGTGGGCACTGGAGTGGCAACTTCCAG
GGCCAGGAGAGGCACTGGGGAGGGGTCACAGGGATGCCACCCGGGATCTGTTCAGGAAACAGCTATGACC
GCGGCCGGCCGTTTAAACCTTATCGTCGTCATCCTTGTAATCCAGGATATCATTTGCTGCCAGATCCTCT
TCTGAGATGAGTTTCTGCTCGAGGGACGCGATCTGTGCCCCAGTTTGCTAGGGAGGTCGCAGTACTTGGC
CACAGCCATCTCGTGCTGCTCGACGTAGGTCTCTTTGTCGGCCTCCTTGATTCTTTCCAGTCTGTGGTCC
ACGAAGTGGAAGCCGGGCATCTTGAGGTTCTTAGCGGGTTTCTTGGATCTGTATGTGGTCTTGAAGGAGC
AGTGCAGGTAGCCCCCGCCCACGAGCTTCAGGGCCATCTGGCTGTGGCCTCTCAGGCCGCCGTCAGCGGG
GTACAGCATCTCGGTGTTGGCCTCCCAGCCGCGTGTTTTCTTCTGCATCACAGGGCCGTTGGATGGGAAG
TTCACCCCGTTGATCTTGACGTTGTAGATGATGCAGCCGTTCTGGAAGCTGGTGTCCTGGGTAGCGGTCA
GCACGCCCCCGTCTTCGTATGTGGTGATTCTCTCCCATGTGAAGCCCTCAGGGAAGGACTGCTTAAAGAA
GTCGGGGATGCCCTGGGTGTGGTTGATGAAGGCTTTGCTGCCGTACATGAAGCTGGTAGCCAGGATGTCG
AAGGCGAAGGGGAGAGGGCCGCCCTCGACCACCTTGATCTTCATGGTCTGGGTGCCCTCGTAGGGCTTGC
CTTCGCCCTCGGATGTGCACTTGAAGTGGTGGTTGTTCACGGTGCCCTCCATGTACAGCTTCATGTGCAT
GTTCTCCTTGATCAGCTCGCTCATGGCGAACGCGGCGCAGATCTCCTCGGTACTGGATCCAGTCGACGAT
TCCCGGCCGCCCTATAGTGAGTCGTATTACAAAATTCTGACGGTTCACTAAACGAGCTCTGCTTATATAG
ACCTCCCACCGTACACGCCTACCGCCCATTTGCGTCAACGGGGCGGGGTTATTACGACATTTTGGAAAGT
CCCGTTGATTTTGGTGCCAAAACAAACTCCCATTGACGTCAATGGGGTGGAGACTTGGAAATCCCCGTGA
GTCAAACCGCTATCCACGCCCATTGGTGTACTGCCAAAACCGCATCACCATGGTAATAGCGATGACTAAT
ACGTAGATGTACTGCCAAGTAGGAAAGTCCCGTAAGGTCATGTACTGGGCATAATGCCAGGCGGGCCATT
TACCGTCATTGACGTCAATAGGGGGCGGACTTGGCATATGATACACTTGATGTACTGCCAAGTGGGCAGT
TTACCGTAAATACTCCACCCATTGACGTCAATGGAAAGTCCCTATTGGCGTTACTATGGGAACATACGTC
ATTATTGACGTCAATGGGCGGGGGTCGTTGGGCGGTCAGCCAGGCGGGCCATTTACCGTAAGTTATGTAA
CGCGGAACTCCATATATGGGCTATGAACTAATGACCCCGTAATTGATTACTATTAATAACTAGTCAATAA
TCAATGTCAACATGGCGGTCATATTGGACATGAGCCAATATAAATGTACATATTATGATATAGATACAAC
GTATGCAATGGCCAATAGCCAATATTGATTTATGCTATATAACCAATGACTAATATGGCTAATTGCCAAT
ATTGATTCAATGTATAGATCAGCTTGGCACTGGCCGTCGTTTTACAACGTCGTGACTGGGAAAACCCTGG
CGTTACCCAACTTAATCGCCTTGCAGCACATCCCCCTTTCGCCAGCTGGCGTAATAGCGAAGAGGCCCGC
ACCGATCGCCCTTCCCAACAGTTGCGCAGCCTGAATGGCGAATGGAAATTGTAAGCGTTAATATTTTGTT
AAAATTCGCGTTAAATTTTTGTTAAATCAGCTCATTTTTTAACCAATAGGCCGAAATCGGCAAAATCCCT
TATAAATCAAAAGAATAGACCGAGATAGGGT
[37 nt withheld, positions 8222-8258]
AAAGAACGTGGACTCCAACGTCAAAGG
[49 nt withheld, positions 8286-8334]
T
[91 nt withheld, positions 8336-8426]
G
[124 nt withheld, positions 8428-8551]
CAGGTGGCACTTTTCGGGGAAATGTGCGCGGAACCCCTATTTGTTTATTTTTCTAAATACATTCAAATAT
GTATCCGCTCATGAGACAATAACCCTGATAAATGCTTCAATAATATTGAAAAAGGAAGAGTCCTGAGGCG
GAAAGAACCAGCTGTGGAATGTGTGTCAGTTAGGGTGTGGAAAGTCCCCAGGCTCCCCAGCAGGCAGAAG
TATGCAAAGCATGCATCTCAATTAGTCAGCAACCATAGTCCCGCCCCTAACTCCGCCCAGTTCCGCCCAT
TCTCCGCCCCATGGCTGACTAATTTTTTTTATTTATGCAGAGGCCGAGGCCGCCTCGGCCTCTGAGCTAT
TCCAGAAGTAGTGAGGAGGCTTTTTTGGAGGCCTAGGCTTTTGCAAAGATCGATCAAGAGACAGGATGAG
GATCGTTTCGC
Features (pLannotate 1.2.2; 18 found; start..end, strand, type, name):
      1..795     +  CDS            NeoR/KanR: aminoglycoside phosphotransferase from Tn5; aph(3')-II (or nptII); confers resistance to neomycin, kanamycin, and G418 (Geneticin®)
    920..1382    +  misc_feature   IRES: internal ribosome entry site (IRES) of the encephalomyocarditis virus (EMCV)
   1400..3052    +  CDS            luciferase: firefly luciferase synthetic luc2 version of the luciferase gene
   4326..4478    +  CDS            ble (fragment): BLE_KLEPN - Experimental evidence at protein level: Swiss-Prot protein existence level 1. Binding protein with a strong affinity to the bleomycin family of antibiotics. Binds to CL990; an antimitotic-antibiotic compound. From Klebsiella pneumoniae.
   4537..4584    +  polyA_signal   HSV TK poly(A) signal: herpes simplex virus thymidine kinase polyadenylation signal (Cole and Stacy, 1985)
   4675..4691    -  polyA_signal   bGH poly(A) signal (fragment): bovine growth hormone polyadenylation signal
   4913..5501    +  rep_origin     ori: high-copy-number ColE1/pMB1/pBR322/pUC origin of replication
   5650..6272    -  polyA_signal   hGH poly(A) signal: human growth hormone polyadenylation signal
   6318..6342    -  CDS            3xFLAG (fragment): three tandem FLAG® epitope tags
   6402..7094    -  CDS            TurboRFP: TurboRFP is a basic (constitutively fluorescent) orange fluorescent protein published in 2007, derived from Entacmaea quadricolor. It has low acid sensitivity.
   7151..7169    -  promoter       T7 promoter: promoter for bacteriophage T7 RNA polymerase
   7198..7397    -  promoter       CMV promoter: human cytomegalovirus (CMV) immediate early promoter
   7399..7778    -  enhancer       CMV enhancer: human cytomegalovirus immediate early enhancer
   7938..8092    +  CDS            lacZα (fragment): LacZα fragment of β-galactosidase; lacZ fragment
   8123..8551    -  rep_origin     f1 ori (sequence partly withheld): f1 bacteriophage origin of replication; arrow indicates direction of (+) strand synthesis
   8578..8682    +  promoter       AmpR promoter: bla
   8684..8796    +  promoter       SV40 promoter (fragment): SV40 enhancer and early promoter
   8800..8934    +  rep_origin     SV40 ori: SV40 origin of replication
