[The description below was written by a language model from this plasmid's Addgene catalogue record and pLannotate feature annotations shown in this document.]
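Description:
pMiR-RECK-3'UTR is a mammalian luciferase reporter plasmid built on the commercial pMiR-Target backbone and used to test whether microRNAs act on the 3' untranslated region of human RECK, a tumor suppressor gene. It is propagated in E. coli through a high-copy ColE1/pUC-type origin and selected with kanamycin. An f1 origin and an SV40 origin are also present. The catalogue lists a total size of about 9.1 kb, while the sequenced record is 8,982 nt.

The feature table shows a bicistronic arrangement. A bacterial AmpR promoter and an SV40 early promoter fragment lie upstream of the NeoR/KanR coding sequence, which gives kanamycin resistance in bacteria and G418 resistance in mammalian cells. This is followed by an EMCV IRES and the firefly luc2 luciferase gene, so both proteins appear to be translated from one transcript. The roughly 1.2 kb RECK 3'UTR was cloned between retained EcoRI and NotI sites. It is not annotated, but the unannotated gap between the luciferase stop and the downstream HSV TK polyadenylation signal is consistent with it sitting there as the reporter's 3'UTR. MicroRNA binding to this region would be expected to lower luciferase output.

On the opposite strand, a separate cassette has the CMV enhancer and promoter driving TurboRFP with an hGH polyadenylation signal. This provides an independent fluorescent marker that can serve to monitor or normalize transfection. The short ble, bGH poly(A), 3xFLAG and lacZα fragments appear to be backbone remnants. The associated work concerns miR-7 and miR-21 regulation of RECK in oral cancer.
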