Addgene plasmid #53614: pMiR-RECK-3'UTR
Purpose: Luciferase reporter assay for microRNA binding on the RECK 3'UTR
Depositing lab: Edward Chan. Depositing organization: University of Florida. Publication: Keratinization-associated miR-7 and miR-21 regulate tumor suppressor reversion-inducing cysteine-rich protein with kazal motifs (RECK) in oral cancer. Jung HM, Phillips BL, Patel RS, Cohen DM, Jakymiw A, Kong WW, Cheng JQ, Chan EK. J Biol Chem. 2012 Aug 24;287(35):29261-72. doi: 10.1074/jbc.M112.366518. Epub 2012 Jul 2. PubMed 22761427.
Backbone
  Vector backbone: pMiR-Target
  Backbone manufacturer: Origene
  Backbone size w/o insert (bp): 7900
  Total vector size (bp): 9100
  Vector type: Luciferase
Growth in bacteria
  Bacterial resistance: Kanamycin, 50 μg/mL
  Growth temperature: 37°C
  Growth strain: DH5alpha
  Copy number: Unknown
Gene/Insert
  Gene/Insert name: RECK-3'UTR
  Species: H. sapiens (human)
  Insert size (bp): 1229
  GenBank ID: NM_021111.2
  Entrez Gene: RECK (a.k.a. ST15)
  Cloning method: Restriction Enzyme; 5′ cloning site EcoR1 (not destroyed); 3′ cloning site Not1 (not destroyed)
  Sequencing primers: 5′ AGAAGCTGCGCGGTGGTGTTGTG; 3′ CTGGAGGATCATCCAGCCGGCGT
Terms and licenses: Academic/Nonprofit Terms; Industry Terms: Not Available to Industry
How to cite: pMiR-RECK-3'UTR was a gift from Edward Chan (Addgene plasmid # 53614 ; http://n2t.net/addgene:53614 ; RRID:Addgene_53614)
