>Addgene plasmid #53614 | pMiR-RECK-3'UTR | depositor partial sequence | sequence record 83852 | pMiR-RECK-3'UTR sequence 1282 bps
TCNGTGGTCGAGGTGCCTAAAGATGACCGGCAAGTTGGACGCCCGCAAGATCCGCGAGATTCTCATTAAG
GCCAAGAAGGGCGGAAAGATCGCCGTGTAACAATTGGCAGAGCTCAGAATTCAGGACTGCTGGTTTGTAG
TTGAATATTGGCCAAGGAAAGGCACATGTCACCTCTATTCGCCACACAGTATTTTTTTTTTTAATCCGCC
AATATTAGTAGGATTTTTGTTTTGTTTTTACAAATGTTAAAATGTGTTGTTCCAAATACTAATGAAAACA
GAATGTCTCTTCCTGGTAGACCACTGCCATATGATTTACATTTCCTCACCATAAGGGTCCCCCACTCTAA
AGCAAATTTATCGCTGGGAAATGAGATGACCACTTTTTAGAAAGATAATTCACTGTACTATCAGGTTCAC
AAACTTCATTTCAGAGTTCTTTTTGAAGTATTTAAGGTTCCCGTTGCATTTGTTTTGTTTACAGATAATT
ACCTACTCTGGCTAGAAGCTAGGGGTCCCAGTGAAGAGCCACTGCCATTAAAGAATATGAAACATAGATA
AAACATCTTTGAAATTATGTAAATTATGTAAATTATCAGGCAAATTTGCATTAAATTACAGAAATTTAAT
TCAGAACCCCAACTACTGTGTTATGCAAAAGCAAGCTGATTAAATGACACTCATATAATTATATGTTGTA
AGCAACAGGCTCACTGGTCACGGATTTGTGTCTGTGACTTTTGTGAAAGGGAGAAGTGACATTGCATCAA
AGCATCTTGCATTATGCAATTTTTATATTAACCAGATATATATTCATCGGTATTCATCCAAGTTAAATGT
AGAGTTTTTAAACATCAATCTTTAAACCAATTGCTGCTACTTATATAATTGCCAAAAAGTGAAATAATGT
GTAGTTCATGTAAATAATACATTATATTTCTATTTTATTATGAAGAAGGTGAATAGCCATATTTGTAAAT
GACAATCATGTGTGTTAACCCAGTGCTTTCCATTCGTGAAAACACATTTGCTTTTTGTGATATGCACATG
TAGATAGTGTTCTGTCTGACTTTCTTTTTGATATAGAGTATAAGATTGTGTTATNTATTTAAAGTGTCAG
CTGAGTATTAAATGNATGCATGTTGNCTAAGAATGATACTTTGATGNGTTTNNCAGTTTNNNTAGCTTTG
ATNNATACTTCTTTGGGTGNTGGCCATGAACTTGGNTTNNTTGAGAATTTTCANTNTATCNACCCTGANA
CATGGGNNTATGCGNTTTANNN
