>Addgene plasmid #53614 | pMiR-RECK-3'UTR | addgene partial sequence | sequence record 90118 | CMV-F 5'-CGCAAATGGGCGGTAGGCGTG-3'
CTATATAAGCAGAGCTCGTTTAGTGAACCGTCAGAATTTTGTAATACGACTCACTATAGGGCGGCCGGGA
ATCGTCGACTGGATCCAGTACCGAGGAGATCTGCGCCGCGTTCGCCATGAGCGAGCTGATCAAGGAGAAC
ATGCACATGAAGCTGTACATGGAGGGCACCGTGAACAACCACCACTTCAAGTGCACATCCGAGGGCGAAG
GCAAGCCCTACGAGGGCACCCAGACCATGAAGATCAAGGTGGTCGAGGGCGGCCCTCTCCCCTTCGCCTT
CGACATCCTGGCTACCAGCTTCATGTACGGCAGCAAAGCCTTCATCAACCACACCCAGGGCATCCCCGAC
TTCTTTAAGCAGTCCTTCCCTGAGGGCTTCACATGGGAGAGAATCACCACATACGAAGACGGGGGCGTGC
TGACCGCTACCCAGGACACCAGCTTCCAGAACGGCTGCATCATCTACAACGTCAAGATCAACGGGGTGAA
CTTCCCATCCAACGGCCCTGTGATGCAGAAGAAAACACGCGGCTGGGAGGCCAACACCGAGATGCTGTAC
CCCGCTGACGGCGGCCTGAGAGGCCACAGCCAGATGGCCCTGAAGCTCGTGGGCGGGGGCTACCTGCACT
GCTCCTTCAAGACCACATACAGATCCAAGAAACCCGCTAAGAACCTCAAGATGCCCGGCTTCCACTTCGT
GGACCACAGACTGGAAAGAATCAAGGAGGCCGACAAAGAGACCTACGTCGAGCAGCACGAGATGGCTGTG
GCCAAGTACTGCGACCTCCCTAGCAAACTGGGGCACAGATCGCGTCCCTCGAGCAGAAACTCATCTCAGA
AGAGGATCTGGCAGCAAATGATATCCTGGATTACAAGGATGACGACGATAAGGTTTAAACGGCCGGCCGC
GGTCATAGCTGTTTCCTGAACAGATCCCGGGTGGCATCCCTGTGACCCCTCCCCAGTGCCTCTCCTGGCC
CTGGAAGTTGCCACTCCAGTGCCCACCAGCCTTGTCCTAATAAAATTAAGTTGCATCATTTTGTCTGACT
AGGTGTCCTTCTATAATATTATGGGGTGGAGGGGGG
