>Addgene plasmid #53614 | pMiR-RECK-3'UTR | addgene partial sequence | sequence record 90119 | TK-pA-R 5'-ttgtctccttccgtgtttca-3'
GGTGGGCGAAGAACTCCAGCATGAGATCCCCGCGCTGGAGGATCATCCAGCCGGCGTCCCGGAAAACGAT
TCCGAAGCCCAACCTTTCATAGAAGGCGGCGGTGGAATCGAAATCTCGTGATGGCAGGTTGGGCGTCGCT
TGGTCGGTCATTTTCTTCGAATCTAGATGCCGCGGCCGCTTTAAGTGCCCATTTTTCAGCAACATTTTGG
TATAATACGCATATCCCTATGTATTTCAGAGGGTACATATAATACTGAAAAAATACTTCATGTAAAATCT
AAGTTCATGTGCATACACACAAGAAGTATTACATCAAATAGCTTATTTCAAACTGTGAAACACATTCAAA
GTATTCAATTTCTTAGACAACATGCATACATTTTAATACTCAGCTTGACACTTTTAAATATATAAACCAC
AATTCTTTATACTTCTATATCAAAAAAGAAAGTCAGACAGAACACTTATCTACATTGTGCATATCACAAA
AAGCAAATGTGTTTTCACGAATGGAAAGCACTGGGTTAACACACATGATTGTCATTTTACAAATATGGCT
ATTCACCTTCTTCATAATAAAATAGAAATATAATGTATTATTTACATGAACTACACATTATTTCACTTTT
TGGCAATTATATAAGTAGCAGCAATTGGTTTAAAGATTGATGTTTAAAAACTCTACATTTAACTTGGATG
AATACCGATGAATATATATCTGGTTAATATAAAAATTGCATAATGCAAGATGCTTTGATGCAATGTCACT
TCTCCCTTTCACAAAAGTCACAGACACAAATCCGTGACCAGTGAGCCTGTTGCTTACAACATATAATTAT
ATGAGTGTCATTTAATCAGCTTGCTTTTGCATAACACAGTAGTTGGGGTTCTGAATTAAATTTCTGTAAT
TTAATGCAAATTTGCCTGATAATTTACATAATTTACATAATTTCAAAGATGTTTTATCTATGTTTCATAT
TCTTTAATGGCAGTGGCTCTTCACTGGGACCCCTAGCTTCTAGCCANAGTAGGTAATTATCTGTAAACAA
AACAAATGCAACGGGAACCTTAAATACTTCAAAAAGAAC
