>Addgene plasmid #53614 | pMiR-RECK-3'UTR | addgene partial sequence | sequence record 91122 | Fluc-F1 5'-AGAAGCTGCGCGGTGGTGTTGTG-3'
CCTAAAGGACTGACCGGCAAGTTGGACGCCCGCAAGATCCGCGAGATTCTCATTAAGGCCAAGAAGGGCG
GAAAGATCGCCGTGTAACAATTGGCAGAGCTCAGAATTCAGGACTGCTGGTTTGTAGTTGAATATTGGCC
AAGGAAAGGCACATGTCACCTCTATTCGCCACACAGTATTTTTTTTTTTAATCCGCCAATATTAGTAGGA
TTTTTGTTTTGTTTTTACAAATGTTAAAATGTGTTGTTCCAAATACTAATGAAAACAGAATGTCTCTTCC
TGGTAGACCACTGCCATATGATTTACATTTCCTCACCATAAGGGTCCCCCACTCTAAAGCAAATTTATCG
CTGGGAAATGAGATGACCACTTTTTAGAAAGATAATTCACTGTACTATCAGGTTCACAAACTTCATTTCA
GAGTTCTTTTTGAAGTATTTAAGGTTCCCGTTGCATTTGTTTTGTTTACAGATAATTACCTACTNTGGCT
AGAAGCTAGGGGTCCCAGTGAAGAGCCACTGCCATTAAAGAATATGAAACATAGATAAAACATCTTTGAA
ATTATGTAAATTATGTAAATTATCAGGCAAATTTGCATTAAATTACAGAAATTTAATTCAGAACCCCAAC
TACTGTGTTATGCAAAAGCAAGCTGATTAAATGACACTCATATAATTATATGTTGTAAGCAACAGGCTCA
CTGGTCACGGATTTGTGTCTGTGACTTTTGTGAAAGGGAGAAGTGACATTGCATCAAAGCATCTTGCATT
ATGCAATTTTTATATTAACCAGATATATATTCATCGGTATTCATCCAAGTTAAATGTAGAGTTTTTAAAC
ATCAATCTTTAAACCAATTGCTGCTACTTATATAATTGCCAAAAAGTGAAATAATGTGTAGTTCATGTAA
ATAATACATTATATTTCTATTTTATTATGAAGAAGGTGAATAGCCATATTTGTAAAATGACAATCATGTG
TGTTAACCCAGTGCTTTCCATTCGTGAAAACACATTTGCTTTTTGTGATATGCACAATGTAGATAAGTGT
TCTGTCTGACTTTCTTTTTTGATATAGAAGTATAAAGAATTGTGGTTTATATATTTAAAAGTGTCAAGCT
GAGTATTAAAATGTATGCATGTTGTCTAAGAAATTGAATACTTTGAATGTGTTTCACAGTTTGAAATAAG
C
